>Addgene plasmid #19677 | pGC319 | depositor full sequence | sequence record 9309 | Author sequence
AAGCTTGCATGCCTGCAGGTCGACTCTAGACCGCGGTTTTGGCGCGGATCCACTAGTTCTAGCTTCAAAA
GCCTCATTACGCCAAGCTATCAACTTTGTATAGAAAAGTTGAACGAGAAACGTAAAATGATATAAATATC
AATATATTAAATTAGATTTTGCATAAAAAACAGACTACATAATACTGTAAAACACAACATATCCAGTCAC
TATGGTCGACCTGCAGACTGGCTGTGTATAAGGGAGCCTGACATTTATATTCCCCAGAACATCAGGTTAA
TGGCGTTTTTGATGTCATTTTCGCGGTGGCTGAGATCAGCCACTTCTTCCCCGATAACGGAGACCGGCAC
ACTGGCCATATCGGTGGTCATCATGCGCCAGCTTTCATCCCCGATATGCACCACCGGGTAAAGTTCACGG
GGGACTTTATCTGACAGCAGACGTGCACTGGCCAGGGGGATCACCATCCGTCGCCCGGGCGTGTCAATAA
TATCACTCTGTACATCCACAAACAGACGATAACGGCTCTCTCTTTTATAGGTGTAAACCTTAAACTGCAT
TTCACCAGCCCCTGTTCTCGTCGGCAAAAGAGCCGTTCATTTCAATAAACCGGGCGACCTCAGCCATCCC
TTCCTGATTTTCCGCTTTCCAGCGTTCGGCACGCAGACGACGGGCTTCATTCTGCATGGTTGTGCTTACC
GAACCGGAGATATTGACATCATATATGCCTTGAGCAACTGATAGCTGTCGCTGTCAACTGTCACTGTAAT
ACGCTGCTTCATAGCATACCTCTTTTTGACATACTTCGGGTATACATATCAGTATATATTCTTATACCGC
AAAAATCAGCGCGCAAATACGCATACTGTTATCTGGCTTTTAGTAAGCCGGATCCTCTAGATTACGCCCC
GCCCTGCCACTCATCGCAGTACTGTTGTAATTCATTAAGCATTCTGCCGACATGGAAGCCATCACAAACG
GCATGATGAACCTGAATCGCCAGCGGCATCAGCACCTTGTCGCCTTGCGTATAATATTTGCCCATGGTGA
AAACGGGGGCGAAGAAGTTGTCCATATTGGCCACGTTTAAATCAAAACTGGTGAAACTCACCCAGGGATT
GGCTGAGACGAAAAACATATTCTCAATAAACCCTTTAGGGAAATAGGCCAGGTTTTCACCGTAACACGCC
ACATCTTGCGAATATATGTGTAGAAACTGCCGGAAATCGTCGTGGTATTCACTCCAGAGCGATGAAAACG
TTTCAGTTTGCTCATGGAAAACGGTGTAACAAGGGTGAACACTATCCCATATCACCAGCTCACCGTCTTT
CATTGCCATACGGAATTCCGGATGAGCATTCATCAGGCGGGCAAGAATGTGAATAAAGGCCGGATAAAAC
TTGTGCTTATTTTTCTTTACGGTCTTTAAAAAGGCCGTAATATCCAGCTGAACGGTCTGGTTATAGGTAC
ATTGAGCAACTGACTGAAATGCCTCAAAATGTTCTTTACGATGCCATTGGGATATATCAACGGTGGTATA
TCCAGTGATTTTTTTCTCCATTTTAGCTTCCTTAGCTCCTGAAAATCTCGACGGATCCTAACTCAAAATC
CACACATTATACGAGCCGGAAGCATAAAGTGTAAAGCCTGGGGGTGCCTAATGCGGCCGCCATAGTGACT
GGATATGTTGTGTTTTACAGTATTATGTAGTCTGTTTTTTATGCAAAATCTAATTTAATATATTGATATT
TATATCATTTTACGTTTCTCGTTCAACTTTATTATACATAGTTGATAATTCACTGGGCTAGCCGCTCTGA
AGTTCCTATACTTTCTAGAGAATAGGAACTTCGGAATAGGAACTTCAAGATCCCCGGGTATGTTTCGAAT
GATACTAACATAACATAGAACATTTTCAGGAGCTCAGAAAAAATGACTGCTCCAAAGAAGAAGCGTAAGG
TACCGGCAGAAAAAATGACTGCTCCAAAGAAGAAGCGTAAGGTACCGGCAGAAAAAATGACTGCTCCAAA
GAAGAAGCGTAAGGTACCGGCAGAAAAAATGACTGCTCCAAAGAAGAAGCGTAAGGTACCGGTAGAAAAA
ATGGTGAGCAAGGGCGAGGAGGATAACATGGCCATCATCAAGGAGTTCATGCGCTTCAAGGTGCACATGG
AGGGCTCCGTGAACGGCCACGAGTTCGAGATCGAGGGCGAGGGCGAGGGCCGCCCCTACGAGGGCACCCA
GACCGCCAAGCTGAAGGTGACCAAGGGTGGCCCCCTGCCCTTCGCCTGGGACATCCTGTCCCCTCAGTTC
ATGTACGGCTCCAAGGCCTACGTGAAGCACCCCGCCGACATCCCCGACTACTTGAAGCTGTCCTTCCCCG
AGGGCTTCAAGTGGGAGCGCGTGATGAACTTCGAGGACGGCGGCGTGGTGACCGTGACCCAGGACTCCTC
CCTGCAGGACGGCGAGTTCATCTACAAGGTGAAGCTGCGCGGCACCAACTTCCCCTCCGACGGCCCCGTA
ATGCAGAAGAAGACCATGGGCTGGGAGGCCTCCTCCGAGCGGATGTACCCCGAGGACGGCGCCCTGAAGG
GCGAGATCAAGCAGAGGCTGAAGCTGAAGGACGGCGGCCACTACGACGCTGAGGTCAAGACCACCTACAA
GGCCAAGAAGCCCGTGCAGCTGCCCGGCGCCTACAACGTCAACATCAAGTTGGACATCACCTCCCACAAC
GAGGACTACACCATCGTGGAACAGTACGAACGCGCCGAGGGCCGCCACTCCACCGGCGGCATGGACGAGC
TGTACAAGTAAGAATTCGCTAGCCGGCCATACAAGTAATCCGGATGATCGACGCCAACGTCGTTGAATTT
TCAAATTTTAAATACTGAATATTTGTTTTTTTTCCTATTATTTATTTATTCTCTTTGTGTTTTTTTTCTT
GCTTTCTAAAAAATTAATTCAATCCAAATCTAAACATGAGCGGTTTTTTTTCTCTTTCCGTCTCCCAATT
CGTATTCCGCTCCTCTCATCTGAACACAATGTGCAAGTTTATTTATCTTCTCGCTTTCATTTCATTAGGA
CGTGGGGGGAATTGGTGGAAGGGGGAAACACACAAAAGGATGATGGAAATGAAATAAGGACACACAATAT
GCAACAACATTCAATTCAGAAATATGGAGGAAGGTTTAAAAGAAAACATAAAAATATATAGAGGAGGAAG
GAAAACTAGTAAAAAATAAGCAAAGAAATTAGGCGAACGATGAGAATTGTCCTCGCTTGGGCCCTTTCGT
CTCGCGCGTTTCGGTGATGACGGTGAAAACCTCTGACACATGCAGCTCCCGGAGACGGTCACAGCTTGTC
TGTAAGCGGATGCCGGGAGCAGACAAGCCCGTCAGGGCGCGTCAGCGGGTGTTGGCGGGTGTCGGGGCTG
GCTTAACTATGCGGCATCAGAGCAGATTGTACTGAGAGTGCACCATATGCGGTGTGAAATACCGCACAGA
TGCGTAAGGAGAAAATACCGCATCAGGCGGCCTTAAGGGCCTCGTGATACGCCTATTTTTATAGGTTAAT
GTCATGATAATAATGGTTTCTTAGACGTCAGGTGGCACTTTTCGGGGAAATGTGCGCGGAACCCCTATTT
GTTTATTTTTCTAAATACATTCAAATATGTATCCGCTCATGAGACAATAACCCTGATAAATGCTTCAATA
ATATTGAAAAAGGAAGAGTATGAGTATTCAACATTTCCGTGTCGCCCTTATTCCCTTTTTTGCGGCATTT
TGCCTTCCTGTTTTTGCTCACCCAGAAACGCTGGTGAAAGTAAAAGATGCTGAAGATCAGTTGGGTGCAC
GAGTGGGTTACATCGAACTGGATCTCAACAGCGGTAAGATCCTTGAGAGTTTTCGCCCCGAAGAACGTTT
TCCAATGATGAGCACTTTTAAAGTTCTGCTATGTGGCGCGGTATTATCCCGTATTGACGCCGGGCAAGAG
CAACTCGGTCGCCGCATACACTATTCTCAGAATGACTTGGTTGAGTACTCACCAGTCACAGAAAAGCATC
TTACGGATGGCATGACAGTAAGAGAATTATGCAGTGCTGCCATAACCATGAGTGATAACACTGCGGCCAA
CTTACTTCTGACAACGATCGGAGGACCGAAGGAGCTAACCGCTTTTTTGCACAACATGGGGGATCATGTA
ACTCGCCTTGATCGTTGGGAACCGGAGCTGAATGAAGCCATACCAAACGACGAGCGTGACACCACGATGC
CTGTAGCAATGGCAACAACGTTGCGCAAACTATTAACTGGCGAACTACTTACTCTAGCTTCCCGGCAACA
ATTAATAGACTGGATGGAGGCGGATAAAGTTGCAGGACCACTTCTGCGCTCGGCCCTTCCGGCTGGCTGG
TTTATTGCTGATAAATCTGGAGCCGGTGAGCGTGGGTCTCGCGGTATCATTGCAGCACTGGGGCCAGATG
GTAAGCCCTCCCGTATCGTAGTTATCTACACGACGGGGAGTCAGGCAACTATGGATGAACGAAATAGACA
GATCGCTGAGATAGGTGCCTCACTGATTAAGCATTGGTAACTGTCAGACCAAGTTTACTCATATATACTT
TAGATTGATTTAAAACTTCATTTTTAATTTAAAAGGATCTAGGTGAAGATCCTTTTTGATAATCTCATGA
CCAAAATCCCTTAACGTGAGTTTTCGTTCCACTGAGCGTCAGACCCCGTAGAAAAGATCAAAGGATCTTC
TTGAGATCCTTTTTTTCTGCGCGTAATCTGCTGCTTGCAAACAAAAAAACCACCGCTACCAGCGGTGGTT
TGTTTGCCGGATCAAGAGCTACCAACTCTTTTTCCGAAGGTAACTGGCTTCAGCAGAGCGCAGATACCAA
ATACTGTCCTTCTAGTGTAGCCGTAGTTAGGCCACCACTTCAAGAACTCTGTAGCACCGCCTACATACCT
CGCTCTGCTAATCCTGTTACCAGTGGCTGCTGCCAGTGGCGATAAGTCGTGTCTTACCGGGTTGGACTCA
AGACGATAGTTACCGGATAAGGCGCAGCGGTCGGGCTGAACGGGGGGTTCGTGCACACAGCCCAGCTTGG
AGCGAACGACCTACACCGAACTGAGATACCTACAGCGTGAGCATTGAGAAAGCGCCACGCTTCCCGAAGG
GAGAAAGGCGGACAGGTATCCGGTAAGCGGCAGGGTCGGAACAGGAGAGCGCACGAGGGAGCTTCCAGGG
GGAAACGCCTGGTATCTTTATAGTCCTGTCGGGTTTCGCCACCTCTGACTTGAGCGTCGATTTTTGTGAT
GCTCGTCAGGGGGGCGGAGCCTATGGAAAAACGCCAGCAACGCGGCCTTTTTACGGTTCCTGGCCTTTTG
CTGGCCTTTTGCTCACATGTTCTTTCCTGCGTTATCCCCTGATTCTGTGGATAACCGTATTACCGCCTTT
GAGTGAGCTGATACCGCTCGCCGCAGCCGAACGACCGAGCGCAGCGAGTCAGTGAGCGAGGAAGCGGAAG
AGCGCCCAATACGCAAACCGCCTCTCCCCGCGCGTTGGCCGATTCATTAATGCAGCTGGCACGACAGGTT
TCCCGACTGGAAAGCGGGCAGTGAGCGCAACGCAATTAATGTGAGTTAGCTCACTCATTAGGCACCCCAG
GCTTTACACTTTATGCTTCCGGCTCGTATGTTGTGTGGAATTGTGAGCGGATAACAATTTCACACAGGAA
ACAGCTATGACCATGATTACGCCAAGCTGTAAGTTTAAACATGATCTTACTAACTAACTATTCTCATTTA
AATTTTCAGAGCTTAAAAATGGCTGAAATCACTCACAACGATGGATACGCTAACAACTTGGAAATGAAAT
Features (pLannotate 1.2.2; 21 found; start..end, strand, type, name):
      1..30      -  misc_feature   MCS (fragment): pUC18/19 multiple cloning site
     46..62      -  misc_feature   MCS (fragment): pBluescript multiple cloning site
     91..111     +  protein_bind   attB4: mutant version of attB; core recombination site for the Gateway® BP reaction BP Clonase™
     95..214     +  protein_bind   attR1: mutant version of attR; recombination site for the Gateway® LR reaction LR Clonase™
    255..560     -  CDS            ccdB: CcdB, a bacterial toxin that poisons DNA gyrase; ccdB; Plasmids containing the ccdB gene cannot be propagated in standard E. coli strains.
    565..723     -  CDS            ccdA (fragment): CCDA_ECO57 - Also known as H, letA. Experimental evidence at protein level: Swiss-Prot protein existence level 1. Antitoxin component of a type II toxin-antitoxin (TA) system which inhibits the post-segregational killing (PSK) of plasmid-free cells, also referred to as a plasmid addiction system. Binds to and blocks the activity of CcdB; will also remove bound CcdB protein from the CcdB-GyrA complex by forming a CcdA-CcdB complex, a process termed rejuvenation. Functions as a transcriptional corepressor for the ccdAB operon, repression also requires CcdB (By similarity). From Escherichia coli
    902..1561    -  CDS            CmR: chloramphenicol acetyltransferase; cat; confers resistance to chloramphenicol
   1562..1591    -  promoter       cat promoter (fragment): promoter of the E. coli cat gene encoding chloramphenicol acetyltransferase
   1615..1645    -  promoter       lac UV5 promoter: E. coli lac promoter with an "up" mutation
   1671..1794    -  protein_bind   attR3: mutant version of attR; recombination site for the Gateway® LR reaction LR Clonase™
   1819..1866    -  protein_bind   FRT: FLP-mediated recombination occurs in the 8-bp core sequence TCTAGAAA (Turan and Bode, 2011). FLP recombinase from the Saccharomyces cerevisiae 2μ plasmid
   2101..2810    +  CDS            mCherry (fragment): monomeric derivative of DsRed fluorescent protein (Shaner et al., 2004) mammalian codon-optimized
   3291..3326    +  CDS            rop (fragment): Rop protein, which maintains plasmids at low copy number; rop
   3428..3527    +  misc_feature   bom (fragment): basis of mobility region from pBR322
   3625..3729    +  promoter       AmpR promoter: bla
   3730..4590    +  CDS            AmpR: β-lactamase; bla; confers resistance to ampicillin, carbenicillin, and related antibiotics
   4761..5349    +  rep_origin     ori: high-copy-number ColE1/pMB1/pBR322/pUC origin of replication
   5532..5624    +  CDS            lacI (fragment): lac repressor; lacI; The lac repressor binds to the lac operator to inhibit transcription in E. coli. This inhibition can be relieved by adding lactose or isopropyl-β-D-thiogalactopyranoside (IPTG).
   5637..5658    +  protein_bind   CAP binding site: CAP binding activates transcription in the presence of cAMP. E. coli catabolite activator protein
   5673..5703    +  promoter       lac promoter: promoter for the E. coli lac operon
   5711..5727    +  protein_bind   lac operator: The lac repressor binds to the lac operator to inhibit transcription in E. coli. This inhibition can be relieved by adding lactose or isopropyl-β-D-thiogalactopyranoside (IPTG). lac repressor encoded by lacI
