[The description below was written by a language model from this plasmid's Addgene catalogue record and pLannotate feature annotations shown in this document.]
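Description:
pGC319 is a Gateway destination vector for building FLP/FRT "FLP-Out" expression constructs for Caenorhabditis elegans, derived from the pGC249 backbone. It replicates in E. coli from a high-copy ColE1/pUC-type origin and carries an ampicillin resistance gene (bla) on the backbone. A second marker, chloramphenicol acetyltransferase, lies inside the Gateway cassette together with the ccdB gyrase toxin gene and a ccdA fragment. Because ccdB kills standard laboratory strains, the unrecombined vector must be maintained in a ccdB-tolerant host such as DB3.1, under dual chloramphenicol and ampicillin selection.

The Gateway cassette is described in the catalogue as R4-R3, the site pair used in multisite LR reactions. The automated annotation labels the upstream site as attR1 with an overlapping attB4 core, which probably reflects the similarity among attR variants, and labels the downstream site as attR3. LR recombination replaces the ccdB/CmR segment with user-supplied elements, allowing counterselection against unrecombined plasmid. Immediately downstream sits a single FRT site, the target of yeast 2μ FLP recombinase. This is followed by a reporter that the insert name gives as "iA" (not defined further in the record), four nuclear localisation signals fused to the N-terminus of mCherry, and the C. elegans let-858 3′ region. Of these, the feature table detects only mCherry.

No worm promoter is present in the vector itself. The promoter, and presumably a second FRT and intervening sequence, would come from the entry clones recombined into the cassette. In the FLP-Out design, FLP-mediated excision between FRT sites would bring nuclear mCherry under the control of the introduced promoter, giving spatially or temporally controlled expression in worms.
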