Addgene plasmid #19677: pGC319
Depositing lab: Jane Hubbard. Depositing organization: NYU Grossman School of Medicine. Publication: A "FLP-Out" system for controlled gene expression in Caenorhabditis elegans. Voutev R, Hubbard EJ. Genetics. 2008 Sep;180(1):103-19. doi: 10.1534/genetics.108.090274. PubMed 18723890.
Backbone
  Vector backbone: pGC249
  Vector type: Worm Expression ; FLP/FRT, destination vector
Growth in bacteria
  Bacterial resistance: Chloramphenicol and Ampicillin, 25 & 100 μg/mL
  Growth temperature: 37°C
  Growth strain: DB3.1
  Growth instructions: DB3.1 cells
  Copy number: High Copy
Gene/Insert
  Gene/Insert name: Gateway(R4-R3)<iA-4xNLS-mCherry::let-858(3’)
  Species: C. elegans (nematode), S. cerevisiae (budding yeast); Discosoma sp.
  Tag / fusion protein: 4xNLS (N terminal on insert)
  Cloning method: Restriction Enzyme
  Sequencing primers: 5′ M13R
Terms and licenses: Academic/Nonprofit Terms; Industry Terms: Not Available to Industry
How to cite: pGC319 was a gift from Jane Hubbard (Addgene plasmid # 19677 ; http://n2t.net/addgene:19677 ; RRID:Addgene_19677)
