>Addgene plasmid #19677 | pGC319 | addgene partial sequence | sequence record 25502 | 19677 with pGEX-3
GCGCGAGANGAAAGGGCCCAAGCGAGGANAATTCTCATCGTTCGCCTAATTTCTTTGCTTATTTTTTACT
AGTTTTCCTTCCTCCTCTATATATTTTTATGTTTTCTTTTAAACCTTCCTCCATATTTCTGAATTGAATG
TTGTTGCATATTGTGTGTCCTTATTTCATTTCCATCATCCTTTTGTGTGTTTCCCCCTTCCACCAATTCC
CCCCACGTCCTAATGAAATGAAAGCGAGAAGATAAATAAACTTGCACATTGTGTTCAGATGAGAGGAGCG
GAATACGAATTGGGAGACGGAAAGAGAAAAAAAAATGTTTAGATTTGGATTGAATTAATTTTTTAGAAAG
CAAGAAAAAAAACACAAAGAGAATAAATAAATAATAGGAAAAAAAACAAATATTCAGTATTTAAAATTTG
AAAATTCAACGACGTTGGCGTCGATCATCCGGATTACTTGTATGGCCGGCTAGCGAATTCTTACTTGTAC
AGCTCGTCCATGCCGCCGGTGGAGTGGCGGCCCTCGGCGCGTTCGTACTGTTCCACGATGGTGTAGTCCT
CGTTGTGGGAGGTGATGTCCAACTTGATGTTGACGTTGTAGGCGCCGGGCAGCTGCACGGGCTTCTTGGC
CTTGTAGGTGGTCTTGACCTCAGCGTCGTAGTGNCCGCCGTCCTTCAGCTTCAGCCTCTGCTTGATCTCG
CCCTTCNNGGCGCCGTCCTCGGGGTACATCCGCTCGGANGANGNCTCCCAGCCCATGGNNNTCTTCTGCA
TTACGG
